Addgene plasmid #29060: pEMS1144
Purpose: Expression of the eGFP reporter gene was not detected in the brain and eye.
Depositing lab: Elizabeth Simpson. Publication: A regulatory toolbox of MiniPromoters to drive selective expression in the brain. Portales-Casamar E, Swanson DJ, Liu L, de Leeuw CN, Banks KG, Ho Sui SJ, Fulton DL, Ali J, Amirabbasi M, Arenillas DJ, Babyak N, Black SF, Bonaguro RJ, Brauer E, Candido TR, Castellarin M, Chen J, Chen Y, Cheng JC, Chopra V, Docking TR, Dreolini L, D'Souza CA, Flynn EK, Glenn R, Hatakka K, Hearty TG, Imanian B, Jiang S, Khorasan-zadeh S, Komljenovic I, Laprise S, Liao NY, Lim JS, Lithwick S, Liu F, Liu J, Lu M, McConechy M, McLeod AJ, Milisavljevic M, Mis J, O'Connor K, Palma B, Palmquist DL, Schmouth JF, Swanson MI, Tam B, Ticoll A, Turner JL, Varhol R, Vermeulen J, Watkins RF, Wilson G, Wong BK, Wong SH, Wong TY, Yang GS, Ypsilanti AR, Jones SJ, Holt RA, Goldowitz D, Wasserman WW, Simpson EM. Proc Natl Acad Sci U S A. 2010 Sep 21. 107(38):16589-94. 10.1073/pnas.1009158107 PubMed 20807748.
Backbone
  Vector backbone: pEMS1307
  Backbone size w/o insert (bp): 16482
  Vector type: Pleiades Promoter Project [sic, Pleaides Plieades]
Growth in bacteria
  Bacterial resistance: Ampicillin, 100 μg/mL
  Growth temperature: 37°C
  Growth strain: DH5alpha
  Growth instructions: DH10B
  Copy number: High Copy
Gene/Insert
  Gene/Insert name: Ple4 (alt names: ADORA2A; Adenosine A2a receptor)
  Species: H. sapiens (human)
  Insert size (bp): 3827
  Entrez Gene: ADORA2A (a.k.a. A2aR, ADORA2, RDC8)
  Tag / fusion protein: EGFP-NLS (C terminal on backbone)
  Cloning method: Restriction Enzyme; 5′ cloning site AscI (unknown if destroyed); 3′ cloning site AscI (unknown if destroyed)
  Sequencing primers: 5′ Unknown
Terms and licenses: Academic/Nonprofit Terms; Industry Terms: Not Available to Industry
Depositor comments: Please note that Addgene's sequencing results differ from the full sequence information provided by the depositing laboratory by a single nucleotide mismatch at bp# 583. This difference is not known to affect the function of the plasmid.
How to cite: pEMS1144 was a gift from Elizabeth Simpson (Addgene plasmid # 29060 ; http://n2t.net/addgene:29060 ; RRID:Addgene_29060)
