[The description below was written by a language model from this plasmid's Addgene catalogue record.]
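Description:
pEMS1144 is a Pleiades Promoter Project plasmid built on the large pEMS1307 backbone (about 16.5 kb without insert). It carries the human MiniPromoter Ple4, a 3.8 kb assembly of regulatory sequence derived from the ADORA2A (adenosine A2a receptor) locus. The insert is a candidate promoter element rather than a coding sequence. It was cloned into an AscI site on the backbone, upstream of a backbone-encoded EGFP reporter fused to a nuclear localization signal. Any transcriptional activity of Ple4 would therefore be read out as nuclear green fluorescence. The plasmid is maintained in E. coli as a high-copy construct under ampicillin selection. The record does not include a feature table, so the origin of replication and the other elements that make up the rest of the backbone are not stated and cannot be described here.

The construct belongs to a collection of compact human promoters designed to drive selective, region- or cell-type-specific expression in the brain, each tested with a reporter. For Ple4 in this configuration the recorded outcome is negative, since EGFP expression was not detected in either the brain or the eye. pEMS1144 is therefore mainly useful as a documented negative result for this ADORA2A-derived design. It can also serve as a source of the Ple4 sequence or as a starting point for redesigning the regulatory regions. The depositor notes a single-nucleotide difference between the repository's sequencing and the submitted full sequence, and this difference is not known to affect function.
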