>Addgene plasmid #29060 | pEMS1144 | addgene partial sequence | sequence record 39625 | EGFP-N 5'-CGTCGCCGTCCAGCTCGACCAG-3'
ACCATGGTGGCGGAAGTTCCTATACCTTTTGAAGAATAGGAACTTCGGAATAGGAACTTCGGCGCGCCCG
CCCTGTGAAAGGACAAGCCAGAGACCCCTGGAGCTCGGATGTGGAAGGATGTGGGGAGCTGCCTGGTCCT
GTCTCCCACTGCCGCAGAGGGTAAGCCCTCTCATACTGCGCCCGAACCCGCTGCCTCCAGGTGCCCCTGC
CAGTCAGCTGCAGTCAGGGCAGGGGCGGCGCTGCAGCTGACTGTGAGCTTCCACTCGGAGGGAGCTGCCT
CACCTCCCTCCTCCCACGCCCTCTCCCCCACCTGCTCCTCTGCCTGGCTGACACCAGGAATGACTAACGG
GAGTTTGGTCCCTGGCAGAAAGCAGGTACGGAACCAGGACTCACTGAGGGACTCTGGGCAAAAATGCTTT
TCTTTTCTGGGCCTCAGTTTCCTCATTGATACGGTGAGGCAGCTGGACCCCAAATGACCTCTAGGGGCCA
TGCCAGCTCTCACCCATGATTCTATGAGAAGGAAATAAACAGATTTAAAATGGCTCCCCCAGAGTCAAAA
TGGAATTACTGACACCCCTCAGAAGCAGA
