>Addgene plasmid #29060 | pEMS1144 | addgene partial sequence | sequence record 39780 | pEMS1307-fwd 5'-ccgcacgtctaagaaaccat-3'
AAAAAATAGGCGTATCACGAGGCCCTTTCGTCTTCAAGAATTAATTCCGATCATATTCAATAACCCTTAA
TGAATTCGAGCTCCTAGGCCGGCCACGCGTGGCGCGCCCAGAAGTTCTCATTCTTGTCTACGGATGCCAT
TCCTTTCTTTGCCTCTTTGGAGATTCTAAAGGTCTCTGAAATCATTATTAGATTACTGTATTACCTTCCT
TCCTACTGGAATGAATTCACCTCCATGTTTTTTATTCTGTTGCTTACCTTTCTTAGCCTTCATATACCTC
TTGCGCTTTGAAATTGATTTGCGACTCCTCTTAGCTGAGCCAATGTTGTGGAGACAGGGAGTGGCCTGCA
GTGCCTGAAACTGCAGGGCAGCAGCCGCCTCCCAGGAATGTCCTGGGTCCTTTCCTCCTTTGAGGTCCCC
TGCCATATGCTCAGATGGGGCCAGGCACAGCAACGGGGGCACACCTCCCTTTGGCCCAGCAGTTGGGGTG
CTGCCAGGCCTGGTGGAGGTACTTGGTAAACATTTGTTATGGAAAAGCGGCAGGAGGGTTCTAAGGCTGG
GATTCTGGAGCCCAGGAACAGGCCA
